>Addgene plasmid #110804 | pET15TV-L-SaODH | addgene full sequence | sequence record 254604 | Addgene NGS Result
TAATACGACTCACTATAGGGGAATTGTGAGCGGATAACAATTCCCCTCTAGAAATAATTTTGTTTAACTT
TAAGAAGGAGATATACCATGGGCAGCAGCCATCATCATCATCATCACAGCAGCGGCAGAGAAAACTTGTA
TTTCCAGGGCCATATGAGCAAGCTGCTGATGATTGGCACCGGTCCGGTGGCGATCCAGCTGGCGAACATT
TGCTATCTGAAAAGCGACTACGAGATTGATATGGTTGGTCGTGCGAGCACCAGCGAGAAGAGCAAGCGTC
TGTACCAGGCGTATAAGAAAGAGAAGCAATTCGAAGTGAAAATCCAGAACGAGGCGCACCAACACCTGGA
GGGCAAGTTCGAAATCAACCGTCTGTACAAGGACGTTAAGAACGTGAAAGGCGAGTACGAAACCGTGGTT
ATGGCGTGCACCGCGGACGCGTACTATGATACCCTGCAGCAACTGAGCCTGGAAACCCTGCAAAGCGTTA
AGCACGTGATCCTGATTAGCCCGACCTTCGGTAGCCAGATGATCGTTGAGCAATTCATGAGCAAATTTAG
CCAGGACATCGAAGTGATTAGCTTTAGCACCTATCTGGGCGACACCCGTATTGTTGATAAAGAGGCGCCG
AACCACGTTCTGACCACCGGTGTGAAGAAAAAGCTGTACATGGGCAGCACCCACAGCAACAGCACCATGT
GCCAACGTATCAGCGCGCTGGCGGAGCAGCTGAAAATTCAACTGGAAGTGGTTGAAAGCCCGCTGCACGC
GGAAACCCGTAACAGCAGCCTGTACGTGCACCCGCCGCTGTTCATGAACGACTTTAGCCTGAAGGCGATC
TTCGAGGGCACCGATGTGCCGGTTTACGTGTATAAACTGTTTCCGGAAGGCCCGATCACCATGACCCTGA
TTCGTGAGATGCGTCTGATGTGGAAGGAAATGATGGCGATCCTGCAAGCGTTCCGTGTTCCGAGCGTGAA
CCTGCTGCAGTTTATGGTTAAAGAGAACTATCCGGTGCGTCCGGAGACCCTGGACGAAGGTGATATTGAG
CACTTCGAAATCCTGCCGGACATTCTGCAGGAGTACCTGCTGTATGTTCGTTACACCGCGATCCTGATTG
ACCCGTTCAGCCAACCGGATGAAAACGGCCACTATTTCGATTTTAGCGCGGTTCCGTTTAAGCAGGTGTA
CAAAAACGAGCAGGACGTGGTTCAAATCCCGCGTATGCCGAGCGAAGATTACTATCGTACCGCGATGATC
CAACACATTGGCAAGATGCTGGGCATCAAAACCCCGATGATTGACCAGTTCCTGACCCGTTATGAAGCGA
GCTGCCAGGCGTACAAAGACATGCACCAAGATCAGCAACTGAGCAGCCAGTTCAACACCAACCTGTTTGA
GGGCGATAAGGCGCTGGTTACCAAATTTCTGGAAATCAACCGTACCCTGAGCTAACTCGAGGATCCGGCT
GCTAACAAAGCCCGAAAGGAAGCTGAGTTGGCTGCTGCCACCGCTGAGCAATAACTAGCATAACCCCTTG
GGGCCTCTAAACGGGTCTTGAGGGGTTTTTTGCTGAAAGGAGGAACTATATCCGGATATCCCGCAAGAGG
CCCGGCAGTACCGGCATAACCAAGCCTATGCCTACAGCATCCAGGGTGACGGTGCCGAGGATGACGATGA
GCGCATTGTTAGATTTCATACACGGTGCCTGACTGCGTTAGCAATTTAACTGTGATAAACTACCGCATTA
AAGCTTATCGATGATAAGCTGTCAAACATGAGAATTCTTGAAGACGAAAGGGCCTCGTGATACGCCTATT
TTTATAGGTTAATGTCATGATAATAATGGTTTCTTAGACGTCAGGTGGCACTTTTCGGGGAAATGTGCGC
GGAACCCCTATTTGTTTATTTTTCTAAATACATTCAAATATGTATCCGCTCATGAGACAATAACCCTGAT
AAATGCTTCAATAATATTGAAAAAGGAAGAGTATGAGTATTCAACATTTCCGTGTCGCCCTTATTCCCTT
TTTTGCGGCATTTTGCCTTCCTGTTTTTGCTCACCCAGAAACGCTGGTGAAAGTAAAAGATGCTGAAGAT
CAGTTGGGTGCACGAGTGGGTTACATCGAACTGGATCTCAACAGCGGTAAGATCCTTGAGAGTTTTCGCC
CCGAAGAACGTTTTCCAATGATGAGCACTTTTAAAGTTCTGCTATGTGGCGCGGTATTATCCCGTGTTGA
CGCCGGGCAAGAGCAACTCGGTCGCCGCATACACTATTCTCAGAATGACTTGGTTGAGTACTCACCAGTC
ACAGAAAAGCATCTTACGGATGGCATGACAGTAAGAGAATTATGCAGTGCTGCCATAACCATGAGTGATA
ACACTGCGGCCAACTTACTTCTGACAACGATCGGAGGACCGAAGGAGCTAACCGCTTTTTTGCACAACAT
GGGGGATCATGTAACTCGCCTTGATCGTTGGGAACCGGAGCTGAATGAAGCCATACCAAACGACGAGCGT
GACACCACGATGCCTGCAGCAATGGCAACAACGTTGCGCAAACTATTAACTGGCGAACTACTTACTCTAG
CTTCCCGGCAACAATTAATAGACTGGATGGAGGCGGATAAAGTTGCAGGACCACTTCTGCGCTCGGCCCT
TCCGGCTGGCTGGTTTATTGCTGATAAATCTGGAGCCGGTGAGCGTGGGTCTCGCGGTATCATTGCAGCA
CTGGGGCCAGATGGTAAGCCCTCCCGTATCGTAGTTATCTACACGACGGGGAGTCAGGCAACTATGGATG
AACGAAATAGACAGATCGCTGAGATAGGTGCCTCACTGATTAAGCATTGGTAACTGTCAGACCAAGTTTA
CTCATATATACTTTAGATTGATTTAAAACTTCATTTTTAATTTAAAAGGATCTAGGTGAAGATCCTTTTT
GATAATCTCATGACCAAAATCCCTTAACGTGAGTTTTCGTTCCACTGAGCGTCAGACCCCGTAGAAAAGA
TCAAAGGATCTTCTTGAGATCCTTTTTTTCTGCGCGTAATCTGCTGCTTGCAAACAAAAAAACCACCGCT
ACCAGCGGTGGTTTGTTTGCCGGATCAAGAGCTACCAACTCTTTTTCCGAAGGTAACTGGCTTCAGCAGA
GCGCAGATACCAAATACTGTCCTTCTAGTGTAGCCGTAGTTAGGCCACCACTTCAAGAACTCTGTAGCAC
CGCCTACATACCTCGCTCTGCTAATCCTGTTACCAGTGGCTGCTGCCAGTGGCGATAAGTCGTGTCTTAC
CGGGTTGGACTCAAGACGATAGTTACCGGATAAGGCGCAGCGGTCGGGCTGAACGGGGGGTTCGTGCACA
CAGCCCAGCTTGGAGCGAACGACCTACACCGAACTGAGATACCTACAGCGTGAGCTATGAGAAAGCGCCA
CGCTTCCCGAAGGGAGAAAGGCGGACAGGTATCCGGTAAGCGGCAGGGTCGGAACAGGAGAGCGCACGAG
GGAGCTTCCAGGGGGAAACGCCTGGTATCTTTATAGTCCTGTCGGGTTTCGCCACCTCTGACTTGAGCGT
CGATTTTTGTGATGCTCGTCAGGGGGGCGGAGCCTATGGAAAAACGCCAGCAACGCGGCCTTTTTACGGT
TCCTGGCCTTTTGCTGGCCTTTTGCTCACATGTTCTTTCCTGCGTTATCCCCTGATTCTGTGGATAACCG
TATTACCGCCTTTGAGTGAGCTGATACCGCTCGCCGCAGCCGAACGACCGAGCGCAGCGAGTCAGTGAGC
GAGGAAGCGGAAGAGCGCCTGATGCGGTATTTTCTCCTTACGCATCTGTGCGGTATTTCACACCGCAATG
GTGCACTCTCAGTACAATCTGCTCTGATGCCGCATAGTTAAGCCAGTATACACTCCGCTATCGCTACGTG
ACTGGGTCATGGCTGCGCCCCGACACCCGCCAACACCCGCTGACGCGCCCTGACGGGCTTGTCTGCTCCC
GGCATCCGCTTACAGACAAGCTGTGACCGTCTCCGGGAGCTGCATGTGTCAGAGGTTTTCACCGTCATCA
CCGAAACGCGCGAGGCAGCTGCGGTAAAGCTCATCAGCGTGGTCGTGAAGCGATTCACAGATGTCTGCCT
GTTCATCCGCGTCCAGCTCGTTGAGTTTCTCCAGAAGCGTTAATGTCTGGCTTCTGATAAAGCGGGCCAT
GTTAAGGGCGGTTTTTTCCTGTTTGGTCACTGATGCCTCCGTGTAAGGGGGATTTCTGTTCATGGGGGTA
ATGATACCGATGAAACGAGAGAGGATGCTCACGATACGGGTTACTGATGATGAACATGCCCGGTTACTGG
AACGTTGTGAGGGTAAACAACTGGCGGTATGGATGCGGCGGGACCAGAGAAAAATCACTCAGGGTCAATG
CCAGCGCTTCGTTAATACAGATGTAGGTGTTCCACAGGGTAGCCAGCAGCATCCTGCGATGCAGATCCGG
AACATAATGGTGCAGGGCGCTGACTTCCGCGTTTCCAGACTTTACGAAACACGGAAACCGAAGACCATTC
ATGTTGTTGCTCAGGTCGCAGACGTTTTGCAGCAGCAGTCGCTTCACGTTCGCTCGCGTATCGGTGATTC
ATTCTGCTAACCAGTAAGGCAACCCCGCCAGCCTAGCCGGGTCCTCAACGACAGGAGCACGATCATGCGC
ACCCGTGGCCAGGACCCAACGCTGCCCGAGATGCGCCGCGTGCGGCTGCTGGAGATGGCGGACGCGATGG
ATATGTTCTGCCAAGGGTTGGTTTGCGCATTCACAGTTCTCCGCAAGAATTGATTGGCTCCAATTCTTGG
AGTGGTGAATCCGTTAGCGAGGTGCCGCCGGCTTCCATTCAGGTCGAGGTGGCCCGGCTCCATGCACCGC
GACGCAACGCGGGGAGGCAGACAAGGTATAGGGCGGCGCCTACAATCCATGCCAACCCGTTCCATGTGCT
CGCCGAGGCGGCATAAATCGCCGTGACGATCAGCGGTCCAATGATCGAAGTTAGGCTGGTAAGAGCCGCG
AGCGATCCTTGAAGCTGTCCCTGATGGTCGTCATCTACCTGCCTGGACAGCATGGCCTGCAACGCGGGCA
TCCCGATGCCGCCGGAAGCGAGAAGAATCATAATGGGGAAGGCCATCCAGCCTCGCGTCGCGAACGCCAG
CAAGACGTAGCCCAGCGCGTCGGCCGCCATGCCGGCGATAATGGCCTGCTTCTCGCCGAAACGTTTGGTG
GCGGGACCAGTGACGAAGGCTTGAGCGAGGGCGTGCAAGATTCCGAATACCGCAAGCGACAGGCCGATCA
TCGTCGCGCTCCAGCGAAAGCGGTCCTCGCCGAAAATGACCCAGAGCGCTGCCGGCACCTGTCCTACGAG
TTGCATGATAAAGAAGACAGTCATAAGTGCGGCGACGATAGTCATGCCCCGCGCCCACCGGAAGGAGCTG
ACTGGGTTGAAGGCTCTCAAGGGCATCGGTCGAGATCCCGGTGCCTAATGAGTGAGCTAACTTACATTAA
TTGCGTTGCGCTCACTGCCCGCTTTCCAGTCGGGAAACCTGTCGTGCCAGCTGCATTAATGAATCGGCCA
ACGCGCGGGGAGAGGCGGTTTGCGTATTGGGCGCCAGGGTGGTTTTTCTTTTCACCAGTGAGACGGGCAA
CAGCTGATTGCCCTTCACCGCCTGGCCCTGAGAGAGTTGCAGCAAGCGGTCCACGCTGGTTTGCCCCAGC
AGGCGAAAATCCTGTTTGATGGTGGTTAACGGCGGGATATAACATGAGCTGTCTTCGGTATCGTCGTATC
CCACTACCGAGATATCCGCACCAACGCGCAGCCCGGACTCGGTAATGGCGCGCATTGCGCCCAGCGCCAT
CTGATCGTTGGCAACCAGCATCGCAGTGGGAACGATGCCCTCATTCAGCATTTGCATGGTTTGTTGAAAA
CCGGACATGGCACTCCAGTCGCCTTCCCGTTCCGCTATCGGCTGAATTTGATTGCGAGTGAGATATTTAT
GCCAGCCAGCCAGACGCAGACGCGCCGAGACAGAACTTAATGGGCCCGCTAACAGCGCGATTTGCTGGTG
ACCCAATGCGACCAGATGCTCCACGCCCAGTCGCGTACCGTCTTCATGGGAGAAAATAATACTGTTGATG
GGTGTCTGGTCAGAGACATCAAGAAATAACGCCGGAACATTAGTGCAGGCAGCTTCCACAGCAATGGCAT
CCTGGTCATCCAGCGGATAGTTAATGATCAGCCCACTGACGCGTTGCGCGAGAAGATTGTGCACCGCCGC
TTTACAGGCTTCGACGCCGCTTCGTTCTACCATCGACACCACCACGCTGGCACCCAGTTGATCGGCGCGA
GATTTAATCGCCGCGACAATTTGCGACGGCGCGTGCAGGGCCAGACTGGAGGTGGCAACGCCAATCAGCA
ACGACTGTTTGCCCGCCAGTTGTTGTGCCACGCGGTTGGGAATGTAATTCAGCTCCGCCATCGCCGCTTC
CACTTTTTCCCGCGTTTTCGCAGAAACGTGGCTGGCCTGGTTCACCACGCGGGAAACGGTCTGATAAGAG
ACACCGGCATACTCTGCGACATCGTATAACGTTACTGGTTTCACATTCACCACCCTGAATTGACTCTCTT
CCGGGCGCTATCATGCCATACCGCGAAAGGTTTTGCGCCATTCGATGGTGTCCGGGATCTCGACGCTCTC
CCTTATGCGACTCCTGCATTAGGAAGCAGCCCAGTAGTAGGTTGAGGCCGTTGAGCACCGCCGCCGCAAG
GAATGGTGCATGCAAGGAGATGGCGCCCAACAGTCCCCCGGCCACGGGGCCTGCCACCATACCCACGCCG
AAACAAGCGCTCATGAGCCCGAAGTGGCGAGCCCGATCTTCCCCATCGGTGATGTCGGCGATATAGGCGC
CAGCAACCGCACCTGTGGCGCCGGTGATGCCGGCCACGATGCGTCCGGCGTAGAGGATCGAGATCTCGAT
CCCGCGAAAT
Features (pLannotate 1.2.2; 20 found; start..end, strand, type, name):
      1..19      +  promoter       T7 promoter: promoter for bacteriophage T7 RNA polymerase
     20..44      +  protein_bind   lac operator: The lac repressor binds to the lac operator to inhibit transcription in E. coli. This inhibition can be relieved by adding lactose or isopropyl-β-D-thiogalactopyranoside (IPTG). lac repressor encoded by lacI
     59..81      +  RBS            RBS: efficient ribosome binding site from bacteriophage T7 gene 10 (Olins and Rangwala, 1989)
    100..116     +  CDS            capTEV™ (fragment): composite tag for in vivo biotinylation, TEV protease cleavage, and 6xHis tagging
    154..1452    +  CDS            cntM: ODH_STAAM - Experimental evidence at protein level: Swiss-Prot protein existence level 1. Catalyzes the NADPH-dependent reductive condensation of pyruvate to the intermediate formed by the adjacently encoded enzyme CntL, namely (2S)-2-amino-4- From Staphylococcus aureus (strain Mu50 / ATCC 700699).
   1468..1517    +  CDS            SET1 (fragment): solubility-enhancement tag derived from T7 phage gene 10B
   1525..1572    +  terminator     T7 terminator: transcription terminator for bacteriophage T7 RNA polymerase
   1595..1699    -  CDS            TcR (fragment): tetracycline efflux protein; tet; confers resistance to tetracycline
   1747..1775    -  promoter       tet promoter: E. coli promoter for tetracycline efflux protein gene
   1888..1992    +  promoter       AmpR promoter: bla
   1993..2853    +  CDS            AmpR: β-lactamase; bla; confers resistance to ampicillin, carbenicillin, and related antibiotics
   3024..3612    +  rep_origin     ori: high-copy-number ColE1/pMB1/pBR322/pUC origin of replication
   3798..3937    -  misc_feature   bom: basis of mobility region from pBR322
   4039..4230    -  CDS            rop: Rop protein, which maintains plasmids at low copy number; rop
   4247..4627    +  CDS            YPB1_ECOLX: Protein predicted: Swiss-Prot protein existence level 4. From Escherichia coli.
   4869..5493    -  CDS            TcR (fragment): tetracycline efflux protein; tet; confers resistance to tetracycline
   5508..5529    -  protein_bind   CAP binding site: CAP binding activates transcription in the presence of cAMP. E. coli catabolite activator protein
   5542..6624    -  CDS            lacI: lac repressor; lacI; The lac repressor binds to the lac operator to inhibit transcription in E. coli. This inhibition can be relieved by adding lactose or isopropyl-β-D-thiogalactopyranoside (IPTG).
   6625..6702    -  promoter       lacI promoter: lacI
   6710..6989    -  CDS            TcR (fragment): tetracycline efflux protein; tet; confers resistance to tetracycline
