[The description below was written by a language model from this plasmid's Addgene catalogue record and pLannotate feature annotations shown in this document.]
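Description:
pET15TV-L-SaODH is a bacterial expression plasmid built on the pET15TV-L backbone, a pET-style vector for T7-driven protein production in E. coli. It is selected with ampicillin through a β-lactamase gene under its own promoter and replicates from a ColE1/pMB1-type origin. The catalogue lists it as high copy, although the feature table also shows the pBR322-derived bom region and an intact rop gene, which normally moderates copy number. Several truncated tetracycline-resistance fragments and a tet promoter are backbone remnants and would not be expected to provide a functional marker.

The insert is SAV2468 (cntM), encoding the opine dehydrogenase SaODH from Staphylococcus aureus strain Mu50. This enzyme catalyses the NADPH-dependent reductive condensation of pyruvate with the intermediate made by the neighbouring enzyme CntL, a step in opine metallophore biosynthesis. Transcription comes from a T7 promoter followed by a lac operator, and translation uses the T7 gene 10 ribosome binding site. The plasmid-borne lacI gene supplies repressor, so expression stays off until induction with IPTG in a host that provides T7 RNA polymerase. The backbone adds an N-terminal hexahistidine tag for affinity purification. A short match to a His/TEV composite tag just upstream of the coding sequence corresponds to this region, but the record does not state that a protease cleavage site is present. A T7 terminator closes the cassette.

The catalogue gives a total size of 9,057 bp, whereas the sequenced record behind the feature table is 7,010 nt, so the listed sizes and the sequence do not agree. The plasmid is suited to producing recombinant SaODH for biochemical study.
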