Addgene plasmid #110804: pET15TV-L-SaODH
Purpose: Expresses SaODH and opine dehydrogenase from Staphylococcus aureus
Depositing lab: Audrey Lamb. Depositing organization: University of Kansas. Publication: Biosynthesis of an Opine Metallophore by Pseudomonas aeruginosa. McFarlane JS, Lamb AL. Biochemistry. 2017 Nov 14;56(45):5967-5971. doi: 10.1021/acs.biochem.7b00804. Epub 2017 Nov 3. PubMed 29091735.
Backbone
  Vector backbone: pET15TV-L
  Backbone manufacturer: Cheryl Arrowsmith
  Backbone size w/o insert (bp): 7746
  Total vector size (bp): 9057
  Vector type: Bacterial Expression
Growth in bacteria
  Bacterial resistance: Ampicillin, 100 μg/mL
  Growth temperature: 37°C
  Growth strain: DH5alpha
  Copy number: High Copy
Gene/Insert
  Gene/Insert name: SAV2468 (alt name: SaODH - opine dehydrogenase from Staphylococcus aureus)
  Insert size (bp): 1311
  Entrez Gene: SAV2468 (a.k.a. SAV2468)
  Promoter: T7
  Tag / fusion protein: Hexahistidine tag (N terminal on backbone)
  Cloning method: Unknown
  Sequencing primers: 5′ pET Upstream; 3′ T7 Reverse
Terms and licenses: Academic/Nonprofit Terms; Industry Terms: Not Available to Industry
How to cite: pET15TV-L-SaODH was a gift from Audrey Lamb (Addgene plasmid # 110804 ; http://n2t.net/addgene:110804 ; RRID:Addgene_110804)
